Addgene plasmid #54717: mTopaz-N1
Purpose: (Empty Backbone) Localization: N1 Cloning Vector, Excitation: 514, Emission: 527
Depositing lab: Michael Davidson. Depositing organization: Florida State University, Tallahassee.
Backbone
  Vector backbone: mTopaz-N1
  Backbone size (bp): 4750
  Vector type: Mammalian Expression
  Selectable markers: Neomycin (select with G418)
  Tag / fusion protein: mTopaz (C terminal on backbone)
Growth in bacteria
  Bacterial resistance: Kanamycin, 50 μg/mL
  Growth temperature: 37°C
  Growth strain: DH5alpha
  Copy number: High Copy
Gene/Insert
  Gene/Insert name: None
  Tag / fusion protein: mTopaz (C terminal on backbone)
Terms and licenses: Academic/Nonprofit Terms; Industry Terms
Depositor comments: wtGFP + S65G-S72A-K79R-T203Y-A206K. Excitation = 514; Emission = 527
How to cite: mTopaz-N1 was a gift from Michael Davidson (Addgene plasmid # 54717 ; http://n2t.net/addgene:54717 ; RRID:Addgene_54717)
