[The description below was written by a language model from this plasmid's Addgene catalogue record.]
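Description:
mTopaz-N1 is an empty mammalian expression backbone of about 4.75 kb, built in the "N1" cloning-vector format for making fluorescent protein fusions. It carries no insert. Instead, the vector supplies the coding sequence for mTopaz positioned so that a gene of interest cloned upstream, in frame and without a stop codon, is expressed with mTopaz attached to its C terminus. In bacteria the plasmid is maintained at high copy under kanamycin selection. In mammalian cells a neomycin resistance marker allows selection of stable transfectants with G418. The record does not state the promoter driving the fusion cassette, the origin of replication or the polyadenylation signals, and no feature table is provided to confirm them.

The reporter, mTopaz, is a yellow-shifted variant of wild-type GFP carrying the substitutions S65G, S72A, K79R, T203Y and A206K, with an excitation maximum of 514 nm and an emission maximum of 527 nm. T203Y is the characteristic mutation that shifts GFP spectra into the yellow range, while A206K is the standard change that weakens the dimerisation tendency of Aequorea-derived fluorescent proteins, which accounts for the "m" (monomeric) prefix and makes the tag less likely to cause artefactual clustering of fusion partners.

The construct is typically used as a starting vector for C-terminally tagging proteins so their localisation and dynamics can be followed in live or fixed mammalian cells. Unmodified, it can serve as a control expressing the free fluorescent protein in the yellow channel.
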