>Addgene plasmid #54717 | mTopaz-N1 | depositor partial sequence | sequence record 85114 | insert sequence
TAACAACTCCGCCCCATTGACGCAAATGGGCGGTAGGCGTGTACGGTGGGAGGTCTATATAAGCAGAGCT
GGTTTAGTGAACCGTCAGATCCGCTAGCGCTACCGGACTCAGATCTCGAGCTCAAGCTTCGAATTCTGCA
GTCGACGGTACCGCGGGCCCGGGATCCACCGGTCGCCACCATGGTGAGCAAGGGCGAGGAGCTGTTCACC
GGGGTGGTGCCCATCCTGGTCGAGCTGGACGGCGACGTAAACGGCCACAAGTTCAGCGTGTCCGGCGAGG
GCGAGGGCGATGCCACCTACGGCAAGCTGACCCTGAAGTTCATCTGCACCACCGGCAAGCTGCCCGTGCC
CTGGCCCACCCTCGTGACCACCTTCGGCTACGGCGTGCAGTGCTTCGCCCGCTACCCCGACCACATGCGC
CAGCACGACTTCTTCAAGTCCGCCATGCCCGAAGGCTACGTCCAGGAGCGCACCATCTTCTTCAAGGACG
ACGGCAACTACAAGACCCGCGCCGAGGTGAAGTTCGAGGGCGACACCCTGGTGAACCGCATCGAGCTGAA
GGGCATCGACTTCAAGGAGGACGGCAACATCCTGGGGCACAAGCTGGAGTACAACTACAACAGCCACAAC
GTCTATATCATGGCCGACAAGCAGAAGAACGGCATCAAGGTGAACTTCAAGATCCGCCACAACATCGAGG
ACGGCAGCGTGCAGCTCGCCGACCACTACCAGCAGAACACCCCCATCGGCGACGGCCCCGTGCTGCTGCC
CGACAACCACTACCTGAGCTACCAGTCCAAGCTGAGCAAAGACCCCAACGAGAAGCGCGATCACATGGTC
CTGCTGGAGTTCGTGACCGCCGCCGGGATCACTCTCGGCATGGACGAGCTGTACAAGTAAGCGGCCGCGA
CTCTAGATCATAATCAGCCATACCACATTTGTAGAGGTTTTACTTGCTTTAAAAAAACCTCCCACACCTC
CCCCCTGAACCTGA
