>Addgene plasmid #54717 | mTopaz-N1 | addgene partial sequence | sequence record 90725 | CMV-F 5'-CGCAAATGGGCGGTAGGCGTG-3'
GTGAACCGTCAGATCCGCTAGCGCTACCGGACTCAGATCTCGAGCTCAAGCTTCGAATTCTGCAGTCGAC
GGTACCGCGGGCCCGGGATCCACCGGTCGCCACCATGGTGAGCAAGGGCGAGGAGCTGTTCACCGGGGTG
GTGCCCATCCTGGTCGAGCTGGACGGCGACGTAAACGGCCACAAGTTCAGCGTGTCCGGCGAGGGCGAGG
GCGATGCCACCTACGGCAAGCTGACCCTGAAGTTCATCTGCACCACCGGCAAGCTGCCCGTGCCCTGGCC
CACCCTCGTGACCACCTTCGGCTACGGCGTGCAGTGCTTCGCCCGCTACCCCGACCACATGCGCCAGCAC
GACTTCTTCAAGTCCGCCATGCCCGAAGGCTACGTCCAGGAGCGCACCATCTTCTTCAAGGACGACGGCA
ACTACAAGACCCGCGCCGAGGTGAAGTTCGAGGGCGACACCCTGGTGAACCGCATCGAGCTGAAGGGCAT
CGACTTCAAGGAGGACGGCAACATCCTGGGGCACAAGCTGGAGTACAACTACAACAGCCACAACGTCTAT
ATCATGGCCGACAAGCAGAAGAACGGCATCAAGGTGAACTTCAAGATCCGCCACAACATCGAGGACGGCA
GCGTGCAGCTCGCCGACCACTACCAGCAGAACACCCCCATCGGCGACGGCCCCGTGCTGCTGCCCGACAA
CCACTACCTGAGCTACCAGTCCAAGCTGAGCAAAGACCCCAACGAGAAGCGCGATCACATGGTCCTGCTG
GAGTTCGTGACCGCCGCCGGGATCACTCTCGGCATGGACGAGCTGTACAAGTAAGCGGCCGCGACTCTAG
ATCATAATCAGCCATACCACATT
